>Addgene plasmid #111474 | B3-4 | addgene full sequence | sequence record 222070 | Addgene NGS Result
GTCTAAGAAACCATTATTATCATGACATTAACCTATAAAAATAGGCGGATCACGAGGCCCTTTCGTCTTC
ACCTCGATGATCCCGCGAAATTAATACGACTCACTATAGGGGAATTGAGAGCGGATAACAATTCCCCTCT
AGAAATAATTTTGTTTAACTTTAAGAAGGAGATATACCATGCATCATCATCACCATCATTTATTTGAAAT
TAATCCGGTAAATAATCGCATTCAGGACCTCACGGAACGCTCCGACGTTCTTAGGGGGTATCTTGACTAC
GACGCCAAGAAAGAGCGTCTGGAAGAAGTAAACGCCGAGCTGGAACAGCCGGATGTCTGGAACGAACCCG
AACGCGCACAGGCGCTGGGTAAAGAGCGTTCCTCCCTCGAAGCCGTTGTCGACACCCTCGACCAAATGAA
ACAGGGGCTGGAAGATGTTTCTGGTCTGCTGGAACTGGCTGTAGAAGCTGACGACGAAGAAACCTTTAAC
GAAGCCGTTGCTGAACTCGACGCCCTGGAAGAAAAACTGGCGCAGCTTGAGTTCCGCCGTATGTTCTCTG
GCGAATATGACAGCGCCGACTGCTACCTCGATATTCAGGCGGGGTCTGGCGGTACGGAAGCACAGGACTG
GGCGAGCATGCTTGAGCGTATGTATCTGCGCTGGGCAGAATCGCGTGGTTTCAAAACTGAAATCATCGAA
GAGTCGGAAGGTGAAGTGGCGGGTATTAAATCCGTGACGATCAAAATCTCCGGCGATTACGCTTACGGCT
GGCTGCGTACAGAAACCGGCGTTCACCGCCTGGTGCGTAAAAGCCCGTTTGACTCCGGCGGTCGTCGCCA
CACGTCGTTCAGCTCCGCGTTTGTTTATCCGGAAGTTGATGATGATATTGATATCGAAATCAACCCGGCG
GATCTGCGCATTGACGTTTATCGCACGTCCGGCGCGGGCGGTCAGCACGTTAACCGTACCGAATCTGCGG
TGCGTATTACCCACATCCCGACCGGGATCGTGACCCAGTGCCAGAACGACCGTTCCCAGCACAAGAACAA
AGATCAGGCCATGAAGCAGATGAAAGCGAAGCTTTATGAACTGGAGATGCAGAAGAAAAATGCCGAGAAA
CAGGCGATGGAAGATAACAAATCCGACATCGGCTGGGGCAGCCAGATTCGTTCTTATGTCCTTGATGACT
CCCGCATTAAAGATCTGCGCACCGGGGTAGAAACCCGCAACACGCAGGCCGTGCTGGACGGCAGCCTGGA
TCAATTTATCGAAGCAAGTTTGAAAGCAGGGTTATATTAAAGCAGAGGCCATATGCTCGAGGATCCGGCT
GCTAACAAAGCCCGAAAGGAAGCTGAGTTGGCTGCTGCCACCGCTGAGCAATAACTAGCATAACCCCTTG
GGGCCTCTAAACGGGTCTTGAGGGGTTTTTTGCTGAAAGGAGGAACTATATCCGGATATCCCGCAAGAGG
CCCGGCAGTACCGGCATAACCAAGCCTATGCCTACAGCATCCAGGGCCTAGGGTACGGGTTTTGCTGCCC
GCAAACGGGCTGTTCTGGTGTTGCTAGTTTGTTATCAGAATCGCAGATCCGGCTTCAGCCGGTTTGCCGG
CTGAAAGCGCTATTTCTTCCAGAATTGCCATGATTTTTTCCCCACGGGAGGCGTCACTGGCTCCCGTGTT
GTCGGCAGCTTTGATTCGATAAGCAGCATCGCCTGTTTCAGGCTGTCTATGTGTGACTGTTGAGCTGTAA
CAAGTTGTCTCAGGTGTTCAATTTCATGTTCTAGTTGCTTTGTTTTACTGGTTTCACCTGTTCTATTAGG
TGTTACATGCTGTTCATCTGTTACATTGTCGATCTGTTCATGGTGAACAGCTTTGAATGCACCAAAAACT
CGTAAAAGCTCTGATGTATCTATCTTTTTTACACCGTTTTCATCTGTGCATATGGACAGTTTTCCCTTTG
ATATGTAACGGTGAACAGTTGTTCTACTTTTGTTTGTTAGTCTTGATGCTTCACTGATAGATACAAGAGC
CATAAGAACCTCAGATCCTTCCGTATTTAGCCAGTATGTTCTCTAGTGTGGTTCGTTGTTTTTGCGTGAG
CCATGAGAACGAACCATTGAGATCATACTTACTTTGCATGTCACTCAAAAATTTTGCCTCAAAACTGGTG
AGCTGAATTTTTGCAGTTAAAGCATCGTGTAGTGTTTTTCTTAGTCCGTTATGTAGGTAGGAATCTGATG
TAATGGTTGTTGGTATTTTGTCACCATTCATTTTTATCTGGTTGTTCTCAAGTTCGGTTACGAGATCCAT
TTGTCTATCTAGTTCAACTTGGAAAATCAACGTATCAGTCGGGCGGCCTCGCTTATCAACCACCAATTTC
ATATTGCTGTAAGTGTTTAAATCTTTACTTATTGGTTTCAAAACCCATTGGTTAAGCCTTTTAAACTCAT
GGTAGTTATTTTCAAGCATTAACATGAACTTAAATTCATCAAGGCTAATCTCTATATTTGCCTTGTGAGT
TTTCTTTTGTGTTAGTTCTTTTAATAACCACTCATAAATCCTCATAGAGTATTTGTTTTCAAAAGACTTA
ACATGTTCCAGATTATATTTTATGAATTTTTTTAACTGGAAAAGATAAGGCAATATCTCTTCACTAAAAA
CTAATTCTAATTTTTCGCTTGAGAACTTGGCATAGTTTGTCCACTGGAAAATCTCAAAGCCTTTAACCAA
AGGATTCCTGATTTCCACAGTTCTCGTCATCAGCTCTCTGGTTGCTTTAGCTAATACACCATAAGCATTT
TCCCTACTGATGTTCATCATCTGAGCGTATTGGTTATAAGTGAACGATACCGTCCGTTCTTTCCTTGTAG
GGTTTTCAATCGTGGGGTTGAGTAGTGCCACACAGCATAAAATTAGCTTGGTTTCATGCTCCGTTAAGTC
ATAGCGACTAATCGCTAGTTCATTTGCTTTGAAAACAACTAATTCAGACATACATCTCAATTGGTCTAGG
TGATTTTAATCACTATACCAATTGAGATGGGCTAGTCAATGATAATTACTAGTCCTTTTCCTTTGAGTTG
TGGGTATCTGTAAATTCTGCTAGACCTTTGCTGGAAAACTTGTAAATTCTGCTAGACCCTCTGTAAATTC
CGCTAGACCTTTGTGTGTTTTTTTTGTTTATATTCAAGTGGTTATAATTTATAGAATAAAGAAAGAATAA
AAAAAGATAAAAAGAATAGATCCCAGCCCTGTGTATAACTCACTACTTTAGTCAGTTCCGCAGTATTACA
AAAGGATGTCGCAAACGCTGTTTGCTCCTCTACAAAACAGACCTTAAAACCCTAAAGGCTTAAGTAGCAC
CCTCGCAAGCTCGGGCAAATCGCTGAATATTCCTTTTGTCTCCGACCATCAGGCACCTGAGTCGCTGTCT
TTTTCGTGACATTCAGTTCGCTGCGCTCACGGCTCTGGCAGTGAATGGGGGTAAATGGCACTACAGGCGC
CTTTTATGGATTCATGCAAGGAAACTACCCATAATACAAGAAAAGCCCGTCACGGGCTTCTCAGGGCGTT
TTATGGCGGGTCTGCTATGTGGTGCTATCTGACTTTTTGCTGTTCAGCAGTTCCTGCCCTCTGATTTTCC
AGTCTGACCACTTCGGATTATCCCGTGACAGGTCATTCAGACTGGCTAATGCACCCAGTAAGGCAGCGGT
ATCATCAACAGGCTTACCCGTCTTACTGTCCCTAGTGCTTGGATTCTCACCAATAAAAAACGCCCGGCGG
CAACCGAGCGTTCTGAACAAATCCAGATGGAGTTCTGAGGTCATTACTGGATCTATCAACAGGAGTCCAA
GCGAGCTCTCGAACCCCAGAGTCCCGCTCAGAAGAACTCGTCAAGAAGGCGATAGAAGGCGATGCGCTGC
GAATCGGGAGCGGCGATACCGTAAAGCACGAGGAAGCGGTCAGCCCATTCGCCGCCAAGCTCTTCAGCAA
TATCACGGGTAGCCAACGCTATGTCCTGATAGCGGTCCGCCACACCCAGCCGGCCACAGTCGATGAATCC
AGAAAAGCGGCCATTTTCCACCATGATATTCGGCAAGCAGGCATCGCCATGGGTCACGACGAGATCCTCG
CCGTCGGGCATGCGCGCCTTGAGCCTGGCGAACAGTTCGGCTGGCGCGAGCCCCTGATGCTCTTCGTCCA
GATCATCCTGATCGACAAGACCGGCTTCCATCCGAGTACGTGCTCGCTCGATGCGATGTTTCGCTTGGTG
GTCGAATGGGCAGGTAGCCGGATCAAGCGTATGCAGCCGCCGCATTGCATCAGCCATGATGGATACTTTC
TCGGCAGGAGCAAGGTGAGATGACAGGAGATCCTGCCCCGGCACTTCGCCCAATAGCAGCCAGTCCCTTC
CCGCTTCAGTGACAACGTCGAGCACAGCTGCGCAAGGAACGCCCGTCGTGGCCAGCCACGATAGCCGCGC
TGCCTCGTCCTGCAGTTCATTCAGGGCACCGGACAGGTCGGTCTTGACAAAAAGAACCGGGCGCCCCTGC
GCTGACAGCCGGAACACGGCGGCATCAGAGCAGCCGATTGTCTGTTGTGCCCAGTCATAGCCGAATAGCC
TCTCCACCCAAGCGGCCGGAGAACCTGCGTGCAATCCATCTTGTTCAATCATGCGAAACGATCCTCATCC
TGTCTCTTGATCAGATCTTGATCCCCTGCGCCATCAGATCCTTGGCGGCAAGAAAGCCATCCAGTTTACT
TTGCAGGGCTTCCCAACCTTACCAGAGGGCGCCCCAGCTGGCAATTCCGAC
Features (pLannotate 1.2.2; 12 found; start..end, strand, type, name):
     92..110     +  promoter       T7 promoter: promoter for bacteriophage T7 RNA polymerase
    111..135     +  protein_bind   lac operator: The lac repressor binds to the lac operator to inhibit transcription in E. coli. This inhibition can be relieved by adding lactose or isopropyl-β-D-thiogalactopyranoside (IPTG). lac repressor encoded by lacI
    150..172     +  RBS            RBS: efficient ribosome binding site from bacteriophage T7 gene 10 (Olins and Rangwala, 1989)
    200..1294    +  CDS            prfB: RF2_ECOLI - Also known as supK. Experimental evidence at protein level: Swiss-Prot protein existence level 1. Peptide chain release factor 2 directs the termination of translation in response to the peptide chain termination codons UGA and UAA (PubMed:11118225, PubMed:17932046). Acts as a peptidyl-tRNA hydrolase (PubMed:22857598, PubMed:27934701). In the presence of truncated mRNA in the 70S ribosome, ArfA and RF2 interact such that the GGQ peptide hydrolysis motif of RF2 rises into the peptidyl-transferase center and releases the ribosome (PubMed:27906160, PubMed:27906161, PubMed:27934701, Pu
   1328..1377    +  CDS            SET1 (fragment): solubility-enhancement tag derived from T7 phage gene 10B
   1385..1432    +  terminator     T7 terminator: transcription terminator for bacteriophage T7 RNA polymerase
   1455..1516    -  CDS            TcR (fragment): tetracycline efflux protein; tet; confers resistance to tetracycline
   2041..2991    -  CDS            Rep101: RepA protein needed for replication with the pSC101 origin; rep101
   3039..3261    -  rep_origin     pSC101 ori: low-copy replication origin that requires the Rep101 protein
   3753..3847    -  terminator     lambda t0 terminator: transcription terminator from phage lambda
   3881..4672    -  CDS            neo: KKA2_KLEPN - Also known as kan, nptII. Experimental evidence at protein level: Swiss-Prot protein existence level 1. Resistance to kanamycin, neomycin, paromomycin, ribostamycin, butirosin and gentamicin B. From Klebsiella pneumoniae.
   4704..12      -  CDS            tnpA (fragment) (across the origin): TN5P_ECOLX - Also known as tnp. Experimental evidence at protein level: Swiss-Prot protein existence level 1. Mediates transposition of transposon Tn5 by a 'cut and paste' mechanism. First, the monomeric transposase binds the 19 bp inverted DNA repeats flanking the transposon. Then, dimerization of the DNA- bound transposase creates a synaptic DNA complex. After nicking of the first DNA strand, excision of the transposon proceeds through a series of intermediates. The transposase then mediates the insertion of the transposon at a new site by strand transfer. The activity of the wild- type tran
