[The description below was written by a language model from this plasmid's Addgene catalogue record and pLannotate feature annotations shown in this document.]
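Description:
B3-4 is a low-copy bacterial expression plasmid built on a pSC101 backbone that carries the Escherichia coli gene for translational release factor 2 (prfB, RF2). It replicates from the pSC101 origin, which depends on the plasmid-encoded Rep101 (RepA) protein. Selection is with kanamycin through an nptII/neo resistance gene, which is followed by a lambda t0 terminator. Short annotated fragments of a tetracycline resistance gene and of the Tn5 transposase appear to be non-functional remnants of earlier cloning steps, the Tn5 piece most likely carried in with the kanamycin cassette.

The expression cassette has a pET-style layout: a T7 promoter followed directly by a lac operator, the strong ribosome binding site from phage T7 gene 10, the prfB coding sequence, and a T7 terminator. Transcription therefore needs a host that supplies T7 RNA polymerase, and it can be repressed by LacI and induced with IPTG. No lacI gene is annotated on the plasmid, so repressor would presumably come from the host. The catalogue entry lists an N-terminal 6xHis tag on the insert. This is not annotated separately, but the gap between the RBS and the start of the prfB annotation could accommodate it. A small fragment matching a T7 gene 10-derived solubility tag lies downstream of the coding sequence and is probably vector-derived sequence rather than a functional fusion.

RF2 recognises UGA and UAA stop codons and catalyses release of the finished peptide. The His-tagged protein is suited to affinity purification, and the associated publication concerns the use of synthetic microbial consortia to assemble purified translation machinery, in which this plasmid would supply the RF2 component.
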