Addgene plasmid #111474: B3-4
Purpose: translational release factor 2
Depositing lab: Cheemeng Tan. Depositing organization: University of California, Davis. Publication: Synthetic microbial consortia enable rapid assembly of pure translation machinery. Villarreal F, Contreras-Llano LE, Chavez M, Ding Y, Fan J, Pan T, Tan C. Nat Chem Biol. 2018 Jan;14(1):29-35. doi: 10.1038/nchembio.2514. Epub 2017 Nov 13. PubMed 29131146.
Backbone
  Vector backbone: pSC101
  Vector type: Bacterial Expression
Growth in bacteria
  Bacterial resistance: Kanamycin, 50 μg/mL
  Growth temperature: 37°C
  Growth strain: DH5alpha
  Copy number: Low Copy
Gene/Insert
  Gene/Insert name: translational release factor 2
  Tag / fusion protein: 6xHis (N terminal on insert)
  Cloning method: Gibson Cloning
Terms and licenses: Academic/Nonprofit Terms; Industry Terms: Not Available to Industry
Depositor comments: Gene comes from E.coli.
How to cite: B3-4 was a gift from Cheemeng Tan (Addgene plasmid # 111474 ; http://n2t.net/addgene:111474 ; RRID:Addgene_111474)
